Addgene plasmid #75792: SGK223 gRNA (BRDN0001147337)
Purpose: 3rd generation lentiviral gRNA plasmid targeting human SGK223
Depositing lab: John Doench & David Root. Depositing organization: Broad Institute. Publication: Optimized sgRNA design to maximize activity and minimize off-target effects of CRISPR-Cas9. Doench JG, Fusi N, Sullender M, Hegde M, Vaimberg EW, Donovan KF, Smith I, Tothova Z, Wilen C, Orchard R, Virgin HW, Listgarten J, Root DE. Nat Biotechnol. 2016 Jan 18. doi: 10.1038/nbt.3437. PubMed 26780180.
Backbone
  Vector backbone: lentiGuide-Puro
  Backbone manufacturer: Zhang Lab (Addgene plasmid # 52963)
  Vector type: Mammalian Expression, Lentiviral, CRISPR
  Selectable markers: Puromycin
Growth in bacteria
  Bacterial resistance: Ampicillin, 100 μg/mL
  Growth temperature: 37°C
  Growth strain: DH5alpha
  Copy number: High Copy
Gene/Insert
  Gene/Insert name: SGK223 (alt names: SGK223; NM_001080826.2)
  gRNA/shRNA sequence: GGGAGCAGTAATCACTCTCG
  Species: H. sapiens (human)
  Promoter: hU6
  Cloning method: Unknown
  Sequencing primers: 5′ U6-F; 3′ pS2-R
Terms and licenses: Academic/Nonprofit Terms; Industry Terms: Not Available to Industry
Depositor comments: The gRNA was designed to target the following Genbank reference sequence(s): NM_001080826.2. Note that this plasmid does NOT contain Cas9. It should be used in conjunction with lentiCas9-Blast (Addgene #52962) or otherwise with cell lines already expressing Cas9. Browse the full kinome gRNA library at http://www.addgene.org/pooled-library/broadgpp-human-kinome/ or visit http://www.broadinstitute.org/rnai/public/ for detailed protocols and information.
How to cite: SGK223 gRNA (BRDN0001147337) was a gift from John Doench & David Root (Addgene plasmid # 75792 ; http://n2t.net/addgene:75792 ; RRID:Addgene_75792)
