[The description below was written by a language model from this plasmid's Addgene catalogue record and pLannotate feature annotations shown in this document.]
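Description:
SGK223 gRNA (BRDN0001147337) is a third-generation lentiviral guide RNA plasmid built on the lentiGuide-Puro backbone and designed to direct Streptococcus pyogenes Cas9 to the human SGK223 gene. It is maintained in E. coli through a high-copy ColE1/pUC-type origin with ampicillin selection (AmpR under its own bla promoter). The backbone also carries an f1 origin, an SV40 origin and poly(A) signal, and remnants of lac and T7/T3 cloning-vector sequence that play no role in the payload.

The transfer cassette begins with an RSV promoter fused to a truncated HIV-1 5' LTR, which drives Tat-independent production of the viral genomic RNA in packaging cells. It is followed by the Ψ packaging signal with a partial gag sequence, the Rev response element for nuclear export of the unspliced RNA, and a cPPT/CTS element that aids nuclear import of the reverse-transcribed genome. The cassette ends in a self-inactivating ΔU3 3' LTR. Two expression units sit between the LTRs. A human U6 RNA polymerase III promoter transcribes the SGK223-specific spacer fused to the Cas9 gRNA scaffold. An EF-1α core promoter with its intron A drives puromycin N-acetyltransferase for selection of transduced mammalian cells, and a downstream WPRE enhances transcript expression.

The plasmid does not encode Cas9, so it is meant to be paired with a separate Cas9 lentivector or used in cells that already express Cas9. This allows knockout of SGK223 individually or as one member of a human kinome gRNA collection.
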