Features (pLannotate 1.2.2; 29 found; start..end, strand, type, name):
     14..80      +  CDS            small t antigen (fragment): SV40 (simian virus 40) small t antigen
    106..317     +  promoter       EF-1α core promoter: core promoter for human elongation factor EF-1α
    318..1256    +  intron         EF-1α intron A: intron upstream of the start codon of human EF-1α
   1278..1877    +  CDS            PuroR (fragment): puromycin N-acetyltransferase; pac from Streptomyces; confers resistance to puromycin
   1893..2481    +  misc_feature   WPRE: woodchuck hepatitis virus posttranscriptional regulatory element
   2532..2551    +  misc_feature   cPPT/CTS (fragment): central polypurine tract and central termination sequence of HIV-1
   2553..2786    +  LTR            3' LTR (ΔU3): self-inactivating 3' long terminal repeat (LTR) from HIV-1
   2864..2985    +  polyA_signal   SV40 poly(A) signal: SV40 polyadenylation signal
   3025..3160    +  rep_origin     SV40 ori: SV40 origin of replication
   3181..3199    -  promoter       T7 promoter: promoter for bacteriophage T7 RNA polymerase
   3207..3362    +  CDS            lacZα (fragment): LacZα fragment of β-galactosidase; lacZ fragment
   3367..3795    +  rep_origin     f1 ori (sequence partly withheld): f1 bacteriophage origin of replication; arrow indicates direction of (+) strand synthesis
   3848..3952    +  promoter       AmpR promoter: bla
   3953..4813    +  CDS            AmpR: β-lactamase; bla; confers resistance to ampicillin, carbenicillin, and related antibiotics
   4984..5572    +  rep_origin     ori: high-copy-number ColE1/pMB1/pBR322/pUC origin of replication
   5755..5847    +  CDS            lacI (fragment): lac repressor; lacI; The lac repressor binds to the lac operator to inhibit transcription in E. coli. This inhibition can be relieved by adding lactose or isopropyl-β-D-thiogalactopyranoside (IPTG).
   5860..5881    +  protein_bind   CAP binding site: CAP binding activates transcription in the presence of cAMP. E. coli catabolite activator protein
   5896..5926    +  promoter       lac promoter: promoter for the E. coli lac operon
   5934..5950    +  protein_bind   lac operator: The lac repressor binds to the lac operator to inhibit transcription in E. coli. This inhibition can be relieved by adding lactose or isopropyl-β-D-thiogalactopyranoside (IPTG). lac repressor encoded by lacI
   5995..6013    +  promoter       T3 promoter: promoter for bacteriophage T3 RNA polymerase
   6041..6267    +  promoter       RSV promoter: Rous sarcoma virus enhancer/promoter
   6268..6448    +  LTR            5' LTR (truncated): truncated 5' long terminal repeat (LTR) from HIV-1
   6495..6620    +  misc_feature   HIV-1 Ψ: packaging signal of human immunodeficiency virus type 1
   6604..6967    +  CDS            HIV-1 gag (fragment): gag protein from human immunodeficiency virus 1; gag
   7113..7346    +  misc_feature   RRE: The Rev response element (RRE) of HIV-1 allows for Rev-dependent mRNA export from the nucleus to the cytoplasm.
   7723..7749    +  CDS            Rev (fragment): human immunodeficiency virus 1 (HIV-1) Rev protein; rev; enhances nuclear export of unspliced and incompletely spliced viral mRNAs
   7753..7993    +  promoter       U6 promoter: RNA polymerase III promoter for human U6 snRNA
   8023..8098    +  misc_RNA       gRNA scaffold: guide RNA scaffold for the Streptococcus pyogenes CRISPR/Cas9 system
   8154..8271    +  misc_feature   cPPT/CTS: central polypurine tract and central termination sequence of HIV-1
>Addgene plasmid #75792 | SGK223 gRNA (BRDN0001147337) | addgene full sequence | sequence record 184576 | Addgene Assembled Sequence
CCCGGGTGCAAAGATGGATAAAGTTTTAAACAGAGAGGAATCTTTGCAGCTAATGGACCTTCTAGGTCTT
GAAAGGAGTGGGAATTGGCTCCGGTGCCCGTCAGTGGGCAGAGCGCACATCGCCCACAGTCCCCGAGAAG
TTGGGGGGAGGGGTCGGCAATTGATCCGGTGCCTAGAGAAGGTGGCGCGGGGTAAACTGGGAAAGTGATG
TCGTGTACTGGCTCCGCCTTTTTCCCGAGGGTGGGGGAGAACCGTATATAAGTGCAGTAGTCGCCGTGAA
CGTTCTTTTTCGCAACGGGTTTGCCGCCAGAACACAGGTAAGTGCCGTGTGTGGTTCCCGCGGGCCTGGC
CTCTTTACGGGTTATGGCCCTTGCGTGCCTTGAATTACTTCCACCTGGCTGCAGTACGTGATTCTTGATC
CCGAGCTTCGGGTTGGAAGTGGGTGGGAGAGTTCGAGGCCTTGCGCTTAAGGAGCCCCTTCGCCTCGTGC
TTGAGTTGAGGCCTGGCCTGGGCGCTGGGGCCGCCGCGTGCGAATCTGGTGGCACCTTCGCGCCTGTCTC
GCTGCTTTCGATAAGTCTCTAGCCATTTAAAATTTTTGATGACCTGCTGCGACGCTTTTTTTCTGGCAAG
ATAGTCTTGTAAATGCGGGCCAAGATCTGCACACTGGTATTTCGGTTTTTGGGGCCGCGGGCGGCGACGG
GGCCCGTGCGTCCCAGCGCACATGTTCGGCGAGGCGGGGCCTGCGAGCGCGGCCACCGAGAATCGGACGG
GGGTAGTCTCAAGCTGGCCGGCCTGCTCTGGTGCCTGGCCTCGCGCCGCCGTGTATCGCCCCGCCCTGGG
CGGCAAGGCTGGCCCGGTCGGCACCAGTTGCGTGAGCGGAAAGATGGCCGCTTCCCGGCCCTGCTGCAGG
GAGCTCAAAATGGAGGACGCGGCGCTCGGGAGAGCGGGCGGGTGAGTCACCCACACAAAGGAAAAGGGCC
TTTCCGTCCTCAGCCGTCGCTTCATGTGACTCCACGGAGTACCGGGCGCCGTCCAGGCACCTCGATTAGT
TCTCGAGCTTTTGGAGTACGTCGTCTTTAGGTTGGGGGGAGGGGTTTTATGCGATGGAGTTTCCCCACAC
TGAGTGGGTGGAGACTGAAGTTAGGCCAGCTTGGCACTTGATGTAATTCTCCTTGGAATTTGCCCTTTTT
GAGTTTGGATCTTGGTTCATTCTCAAGCCTCAGACAGTGGTTCAAAGTTTTTTTCTTCCATTTCAGGTGT
CGTGACGTACGGCCACCATGACCGAGTACAAGCCCACGGTGCGCCTCGCCACCCGCGACGACGTCCCCAG
GGCCGTACGCACCCTCGCCGCCGCGTTCGCCGACTACCCCGCCACGCGCCACACCGTCGATCCGGACCGC
CACATCGAGCGGGTCACCGAGCTGCAAGAACTCTTCCTCACGCGCGTCGGGCTCGACATCGGCAAGGTGT
GGGTCGCGGACGACGGCGCCGCCGTGGCGGTCTGGACCACGCCGGAGAGCGTCGAAGCGGGGGCGGTGTT
CGCCGAGATCGGCCCGCGCATGGCCGAGTTGAGCGGTTCCCGGCTGGCCGCGCAGCAACAGATGGAAGGC
CTCCTGGCGCCGCACCGGCCCAAGGAGCCCGCGTGGTTCCTGGCCACCGTCGGAGTCTCGCCCGACCACC
AGGGCAAGGGTCTGGGCAGCGCCGTCGTGCTCCCCGGAGTGGAGGCGGCCGAGCGCGCCGGGGTGCCCGC
CTTCCTGGAGACCTCCGCGCCCCGCAACCTCCCCTTCTACGAGCGGCTCGGCTTCACCGTCACCGCCGAC
GTCGAGGTGCCCGAAGGACCGCGCACCTGGTGCATGACCCGCAAGCCCGGTGCCTGAACGCGTTAAGTCG
ACAATCAACCTCTGGATTACAAAATTTGTGAAAGATTGACTGGTATTCTTAACTATGTTGCTCCTTTTAC
GCTATGTGGATACGCTGCTTTAATGCCTTTGTATCATGCTATTGCTTCCCGTATGGCTTTCATTTTCTCC
TCCTTGTATAAATCCTGGTTGCTGTCTCTTTATGAGGAGTTGTGGCCCGTTGTCAGGCAACGTGGCGTGG
TGTGCACTGTGTTTGCTGACGCAACCCCCACTGGTTGGGGCATTGCCACCACCTGTCAGCTCCTTTCCGG
GACTTTCGCTTTCCCCCTCCCTATTGCCACGGCGGAACTCATCGCCGCCTGCCTTGCCCGCTGCTGGACA
GGGGCTCGGCTGTTGGGCACTGACAATTCCGTGGTGTTGTCGGGGAAATCATCGTCCTTTCCTTGGCTGC
TCGCCTGTGTTGCCACCTGGATTCTGCGCGGGACGTCCTTCTGCTACGTCCCTTCGGCCCTCAATCCAGC
GGACCTTCCTTCCCGCGGCCTGCTGCCGGCTCTGCGGCCTCTTCCGCGTCTTCGCCTTCGCCCTCAGACG
AGTCGGATCTCCCTTTGGGCCGCCTCCCCGCGTCGACTTTAAGACCAATGACTTACAAGGCAGCTGTAGA
TCTTAGCCACTTTTTAAAAGAAAAGGGGGGACTGGAAGGGCTAATTCACTCCCAACGAAGACAAGATCTG
CTTTTTGCTTGTACTGGGTCTCTCTGGTTAGACCAGATCTGAGCCTGGGAGCTCTCTGGCTAACTAGGGA
ACCCACTGCTTAAGCCTCAATAAAGCTTGCCTTGAGTGCTTCAAGTAGTGTGTGCCCGTCTGTTGTGTGA
CTCTGGTAACTAGAGATCCCTCAGACCCTTTTAGTCAGTGTGGAAAATCTCTAGCAGTACGTATAGTAGT
TCATGTCATCTTATTATTCAGTATTTATAACTTGCAAAGAAATGAATATCAGAGAGTGAGAGGAACTTGT
TTATTGCAGCTTATAATGGTTACAAATAAAGCAATAGCATCACAAATTTCACAAATAAAGCATTTTTTTC
ACTGCATTCTAGTTGTGGTTTGTCCAAACTCATCAATGTATCTTATCATGTCTGGCTCTAGCTATCCCGC
CCCTAACTCCGCCCATCCCGCCCCTAACTCCGCCCAGTTCCGCCCATTCTCCGCCCCATGGCTGACTAAT
TTTTTTTATTTATGCAGAGGCCGAGGCCGCCTCGGCCTCTGAGCTATTCCAGAAGTAGTGAGGAGGCTTT
TTTGGAGGCCTAGGGACGTACCCAATTCGCCCTATAGTGAGTCGTATTACGCGCGCTCACTGGCCGTCGT
TTTACAACGTCGTGACTGGGAAAACCCTGGCGTTACCCAACTTAATCGCCTTGCAGCACATCCCCCTTTC
GCCAGCTGGCGTAATAGCGAAGAGGCCCGCACCGATCGCCCTTCCCAACAGTTGCGCAGCCTGAATGGCG
AATGGG
[124 nt withheld, positions 3367-3490]
C
[91 nt withheld, positions 3492-3582]
A
[49 nt withheld, positions 3584-3632]
CCTTTGACGTTGGAGTCCACGTTCTTT
[37 nt withheld, positions 3660-3696]
ACCCTATCTCGGTCTATTCTTTTGATTTATAAGGGATTTTGCCGATTTCGGCCTATTGGTTAAAAAATGA
GCTGATTTAACAAAAATTTAACGCGAATTTTAACAAAATATTAACGCTTACAATTTAGGTGGCACTTTTC
GGGGAAATGTGCGCGGAACCCCTATTTGTTTATTTTTCTAAATACATTCAAATATGTATCCGCTCATGAG
ACAATAACCCTGATAAATGCTTCAATAATATTGAAAAAGGAAGAGTATGAGTATTCAACATTTCCGTGTC
GCCCTTATTCCCTTTTTTGCGGCATTTTGCCTTCCTGTTTTTGCTCACCCAGAAACGCTGGTGAAAGTAA
AAGATGCTGAAGATCAGTTGGGTGCACGAGTGGGTTACATCGAACTGGATCTCAACAGCGGTAAGATCCT
TGAGAGTTTTCGCCCCGAAGAACGTTTTCCAATGATGAGCACTTTTAAAGTTCTGCTATGTGGCGCGGTA
TTATCCCGTATTGACGCCGGGCAAGAGCAACTCGGTCGCCGCATACACTATTCTCAGAATGACTTGGTTG
AGTACTCACCAGTCACAGAAAAGCATCTTACGGATGGCATGACAGTAAGAGAATTATGCAGTGCTGCCAT
AACCATGAGTGATAACACTGCGGCCAACTTACTTCTGACAACGATCGGAGGACCGAAGGAGCTAACCGCT
TTTTTGCACAACATGGGGGATCATGTAACTCGCCTTGATCGTTGGGAACCGGAGCTGAATGAAGCCATAC
CAAACGACGAGCGTGACACCACGATGCCTGTAGCAATGGCAACAACGTTGCGCAAACTATTAACTGGCGA
ACTACTTACTCTAGCTTCCCGGCAACAATTAATAGACTGGATGGAGGCGGATAAAGTTGCAGGACCACTT
CTGCGCTCGGCCCTTCCGGCTGGCTGGTTTATTGCTGATAAATCTGGAGCCGGTGAGCGTGGGTCTCGCG
GTATCATTGCAGCACTGGGGCCAGATGGTAAGCCCTCCCGTATCGTAGTTATCTACACGACGGGGAGTCA
GGCAACTATGGATGAACGAAATAGACAGATCGCTGAGATAGGTGCCTCACTGATTAAGCATTGGTAACTG
TCAGACCAAGTTTACTCATATATACTTTAGATTGATTTAAAACTTCATTTTTAATTTAAAAGGATCTAGG
TGAAGATCCTTTTTGATAATCTCATGACCAAAATCCCTTAACGTGAGTTTTCGTTCCACTGAGCGTCAGA
CCCCGTAGAAAAGATCAAAGGATCTTCTTGAGATCCTTTTTTTCTGCGCGTAATCTGCTGCTTGCAAACA
AAAAAACCACCGCTACCAGCGGTGGTTTGTTTGCCGGATCAAGAGCTACCAACTCTTTTTCCGAAGGTAA
CTGGCTTCAGCAGAGCGCAGATACCAAATACTGTTCTTCTAGTGTAGCCGTAGTTAGGCCACCACTTCAA
GAACTCTGTAGCACCGCCTACATACCTCGCTCTGCTAATCCTGTTACCAGTGGCTGCTGCCAGTGGCGAT
AAGTCGTGTCTTACCGGGTTGGACTCAAGACGATAGTTACCGGATAAGGCGCAGCGGTCGGGCTGAACGG
GGGGTTCGTGCACACAGCCCAGCTTGGAGCGAACGACCTACACCGAACTGAGATACCTACAGCGTGAGCT
ATGAGAAAGCGCCACGCTTCCCGAAGGGAGAAAGGCGGACAGGTATCCGGTAAGCGGCAGGGTCGGAACA
GGAGAGCGCACGAGGGAGCTTCCAGGGGGAAACGCCTGGTATCTTTATAGTCCTGTCGGGTTTCGCCACC
TCTGACTTGAGCGTCGATTTTTGTGATGCTCGTCAGGGGGGCGGAGCCTATGGAAAAACGCCAGCAACGC
GGCCTTTTTACGGTTCCTGGCCTTTTGCTGGCCTTTTGCTCACATGTTCTTTCCTGCGTTATCCCCTGAT
TCTGTGGATAACCGTATTACCGCCTTTGAGTGAGCTGATACCGCTCGCCGCAGCCGAACGACCGAGCGCA
GCGAGTCAGTGAGCGAGGAAGCGGAAGAGCGCCCAATACGCAAACCGCCTCTCCCCGCGCGTTGGCCGAT
TCATTAATGCAGCTGGCACGACAGGTTTCCCGACTGGAAAGCGGGCAGTGAGCGCAACGCAATTAATGTG
AGTTAGCTCACTCATTAGGCACCCCAGGCTTTACACTTTATGCTTCCGGCTCGTATGTTGTGTGGAATTG
TGAGCGGATAACAATTTCACACAGGAAACAGCTATGACCATGATTACGCCAAGCGCGCAATTAACCCTCA
CTAAAGGGAACAAAAGCTGGAGCTGCAAGCTTAATGTAGTCTTATGCAATACTCTTGTAGTCTTGCAACA
TGGTAACGATGAGTTAGCAACATGCCTTACAAGGAGAGAAAAAGCACCGTGCATGCCGATTGGTGGAAGT
AAGGTGGTACGATCGTGCCTTATTAGGAAGGCAACAGACGGGTCTGACATGGATTGGACGAACCACTGAA
TTGCCGCATTGCAGAGATATTGTATTTAAGTGCCTAGCTCGATACATAAACGGGTCTCTCTGGTTAGACC
AGATCTGAGCCTGGGAGCTCTCTGGCTAACTAGGGAACCCACTGCTTAAGCCTCAATAAAGCTTGCCTTG
AGTGCTTCAAGTAGTGTGTGCCCGTCTGTTGTGTGACTCTGGTAACTAGAGATCCCTCAGACCCTTTTAG
TCAGTGTGGAAAATCTCTAGCAGTGGCGCCCGAACAGGGACTTGAAAGCGAAAGGGAAACCAGAGGAGCT
CTCTCGACGCAGGACTCGGCTTGCTGAAGCGCGCACGGCAAGAGGCGAGGGGCGGCGACTGGTGAGTACG
CCAAAAATTTTGACTAGCGGAGGCTAGAAGGAGAGAGATGGGTGCGAGAGCGTCAGTATTAAGCGGGGGA
GAATTAGATCGCGATGGGAAAAAATTCGGTTAAGGCCAGGGGGAAAGAAAAAATATAAATTAAAACATAT
AGTATGGGCAAGCAGGGAGCTAGAACGATTCGCAGTTAATCCTGGCCTGTTAGAAACATCAGAAGGCTGT
AGACAAATACTGGGACAGCTACAACCATCCCTTCAGACAGGATCAGAAGAACTTAGATCATTATATAATA
CAGTAGCAACCCTCTATTGTGTGCATCAAAGGATAGAGATAAAAGACACCAAGGAAGCTTTAGACAAGAT
AGAGGAAGAGCAAAACAAAAGTAAGACCACCGCACAGCAAGCGGCCGCTGATCTTCAGACCTGGAGGAGG
AGATATGAGGGACAATTGGAGAAGTGAATTATATAAATATAAAGTAGTAAAAATTGAACCATTAGGAGTA
GCACCCACCAAGGCAAAGAGAAGAGTGGTGCAGAGAGAAAAAAGAGCAGTGGGAATAGGAGCTTTGTTCC
TTGGGTTCTTGGGAGCAGCAGGAAGCACTATGGGCGCAGCGTCAATGACGCTGACGGTACAGGCCAGACA
ATTATTGTCTGGTATAGTGCAGCAGCAGAACAATTTGCTGAGGGCTATTGAGGCGCAACAGCATCTGTTG
CAACTCACAGTCTGGGGCATCAAGCAGCTCCAGGCAAGAATCCTGGCTGTGGAAAGATACCTAAAGGATC
AACAGCTCCTGGGGATTTGGGGTTGCTCTGGAAAACTCATTTGCACCACTGCTGTGCCTTGGAATGCTAG
TTGGAGTAATAAATCTCTGGAACAGATTTGGAATCACACGACCTGGATGGAGTGGGACAGAGAAATTAAC
AATTACACAAGCTTAATACACTCCTTAATTGAAGAATCGCAAAACCAGCAAGAAAAGAATGAACAAGAAT
TATTGGAATTAGATAAATGGGCAAGTTTGTGGAATTGGTTTAACATAACAAATTGGCTGTGGTATATAAA
ATTATTCATAATGATAGTAGGAGGCTTGGTAGGTTTAAGAATAGTTTTTGCTGTACTTTCTATAGTGAAT
AGAGTTAGGCAGGGATATTCACCATTATCGTTTCAGACCCACCTCCCAACCCCGAGGGGACCCAGAGAGG
GCCTATTTCCCATGATTCCTTCATATTTGCATATACGATACAAGGCTGTTAGAGAGATAATTAGAATTAA
TTTGACTGTAAACACAAAGATATTAGTACAAAATACGTGACGTAGAAAGTAATAATTTCTTGGGTAGTTT
GCAGTTTTAAAATTATGTTTTAAAATGGACTATCATATGCTTACCGTAACTTGAAAGTATTTCGATTTCT
TGGCTTTATATATCTTGTGGAAAGGACGAAACACCGGGGAGCAGTAATCACTCTCGGTTTTAGAGCTAGA
AATAGCAAGTTAAAATAAGGCTAGTCCGTTATCAACTTGAAAAAGTGGCACCGAGTCGGTGCTTTTTTAA
GCTTGGCGTAACTAGATCTTGAGACAAATGGCAGTATTCATCCACAATTTTAAAAGAAAAGGGGGGATTG
GGGGGTACAGTGCAGGGGAAAGAATAGTAGACATAATAGCAACAGACATACAAACTAAAGAATTACAAAA
ACAAATTACAAAAATTCAAAATTTTCGGGTTTATTACAGGGACAGCAGAGATCCACTTTGGCGCCGGCTC
GAGGGGG
