>Addgene plasmid #75792 | SGK223 gRNA (BRDN0001147337) | depositor partial sequence | sequence record 143252 | Target Sequence
GGGAGCAGTAATCACTCTCG
