>Addgene plasmid #75792 | SGK223 gRNA (BRDN0001147337) | addgene partial sequence | sequence record 184575 | hU6-F
TACGTGACGTAGAAAGTAATAATTTCTTGGGTAGTTTGCAGTTTTAAAATTATGTTTTAAAATGGACTAT
CATATGCTTACCGTAACTTGAAAGTATTTCGATTTCTTGGCTTTATATATCTTGTGGAAAGGACGAAACA
CCGGGGAGCAGTAATCACTCTCGGTTTTAGAGCTAGAAATAGCAAGTTAAAATAAGGCTAGTCCGTTATC
AACTTGAAAAAGTGGCACCGAGTCGGTGCTTTTTTAAGCTTGGCGTAACTAGATCTTGAGACAAATGGCA
GTATTCATCCACAATTTTAAAAGAAAAGGGGGGATTGGGGGGTACAGTGCAGGGGAAAGAATAGTAGACA
TAATAGCAACAGACATACAAACTAAAGAATTACAAAAACAAATTACAAAAATTCAAAATTTTCGGGTTTA
TTACAGGGACAGCAGAGATCCACTTTGGCGCCGGCTCGAGGGGGCCCGGGTGCAAAGATGGATAAAGTTT
TAAACAGAGAGGAATCTTTGCAGCTAATGGACCTTCTAGGTCTTGAAAGGAGTGGGAATTGGCTCCGGTG
CCCGTCAGTG
